>Addgene plasmid #15977 | p406TDH3 | depositor full sequence | sequence record 8462 | Author sequence
GACGAAAGGGCCTCGTGATACGCCTATTTTTATAGGTTAATGTCATGATAATAATGGTTTCTTAGACGTC
AGGTGGCACTTTTCGGGGAAATGTGCGCGGAACCCCTATTTGTTTATTTTTCTAAATACATTCAAATATG
TATCCGCTCATGAGACAATAACCCTGATAAATGCTTCAATAATATTGAAAAAGGAAGAGTATGAGTATTC
AACATTTCCGTGTCGCCCTTATTCCCTTTTTTGCGGCATTTTGCCTTCCTGTTTTTGCTCACCCAGAAAC
GCTGGTGAAAGTAAAAGATGCTGAAGATCAGTTGGGTGCACGAGTGGGTTACATCGAACTGGATCTCAAC
AGCGGTAAGATCCTTGAGAGTTTTCGCCCCGAAGAACGTTTTCCAATGATGAGCACTTTTAAAGTTCTGC
TATGTGGCGCGGTATTATCCCGTATTGACGCCGGGCAAGAGCAACTCGGTCGCCGCATACACTATTCTCA
GAATGACTTGGTTGAGTACTCACCAGTCACAGAAAAGCATCTTACGGATGGCATGACAGTAAGAGAATTA
TGCAGTGCTGCCATAACCATGAGTGATAACACTGCGGCCAACTTACTTCTGACAACGATCGGAGGACCGA
AGGAGCTAACCGCTTTTTTGCACAACATGGGGGATCATGTAACTCGCCTTGATCGTTGGGAACCGGAGCT
GAATGAAGCCATACCAAACGACGAGCGTGACACCACGATGCCTGTAGCAATGGCAACAACGTTGCGCAAA
CTATTAACTGGCGAACTACTTACTCTAGCTTCCCGGCAACAATTAATAGACTGGATGGAGGCGGATAAAG
TTGCAGGACCACTTCTGCGCTCGGCCCTTCCGGCTGGCTGGTTTATTGCTGATAAATCTGGAGCCGGTGA
GCGTGGGTCTCGCGGTATCATTGCAGCACTGGGGCCAGATGGTAAGCCCTCCCGTATCGTAGTTATCTAC
ACGACGGGGAGTCAGGCAACTATGGATGAACGAAATAGACAGATCGCTGAGATAGGTGCCTCACTGATTA
AGCATTGGTAACTGTCAGACCAAGTTTACTCATATATACTTTAGATTGATTTAAAACTTCATTTTTAATT
TAAAAGGATCTAGGTGAAGATCCTTTTTGATAATCTCATGACCAAAATCCCTTAACGTGAGTTTTCGTTC
CACTGAGCGTCAGACCCCGTAGAAAAGATCAAAGGATCTTCTTGAGATCCTTTTTTTCTGCGCGTAATCT
GCTGCTTGCAAACAAAAAAACCACCGCTACCAGCGGTGGTTTGTTTGCCGGATCAAGAGCTACCAACTCT
TTTTCCGAAGGTAACTGGCTTCAGCAGAGCGCAGATACCAAATACTGTCCTTCTAGTGTAGCCGTAGTTA
GGCCACCACTTCAAGAACTCTGTAGCACCGCCTACATACCTCGCTCTGCTAATCCTGTTACCAGTGGCTG
CTGCCAGTGGCGATAAGTCGTGTCTTACCGGGTTGGACTCAAGACGATAGTTACCGGATAAGGCGCAGCG
GTCGGGCTGAACGGGGGGTTCGTGCACACAGCCCAGCTTGGAGCGAACGACCTACACCGAACTGAGATAC
CTACAGCGTGAGCTATGAGAAAGCGCCACGCTTCCCGAAGGGAGAAAGGCGGACAGGTATCCGGTAAGCG
GCAGGGTCGGAACAGGAGAGCGCACGAGGGAGCTTCCAGGGGGAAACGCCTGGTATCTTTATAGTCCTGT
CGGGTTTCGCCACCTCTGACTTGAGCGTCGATTTTTGTGATGCTCGTCAGGGGGGCGGAGCCTATGGAAA
AACGCCAGCAACGCGGCCTTTTTACGGTTCCTGGCCTTTTGCTGGCCTTTTGCTCACATGTTCTTTCCTG
CGTTATCCCCTGATTCTGTGGATAACCGTATTACCGCCTTTGAGTGAGCTGATACCGCTCGCCGCAGCCG
AACGACCGAGCGCAGCGAGTCAGTGAGCGAGGAAGCGGAAGAGCGCCCAATACGCAAACCGCCTCTCCCC
GCGCGTTGGCCGATTCATTAATGCAGCTGGCACGACAGGTTTCCCGACTGGAAAGCGGGCAGTGAGCGCA
ACGCAATTAATGTGAGTTACCTCACTCATTAGGCACCCCAGGCTTTACACTTTATGCTTCCGGCTCCTAT
GTTGTGTGGAATTGTGAGCGGATAACAATTTCACACAGGAAACAGCTATGACCATGATTACGCCAAGCGC
GCAATTAACCCTCACTAAAGGGAACAAAAGCTGGAGCTCAGTTTATCATTATCAATACTCGCCATTTCAA
AGAATACGTAAATAATTAATAGTAGTGATTTTCCTAACTTTATTTAGTCAAAAAATTAGCCTTTTAATTC
TGCTGTAACCCGTACATGCCCAAAATAGGGGGCGGGTTACACAGAATATATAACATCGTAGGTGTCTGGG
TGAACAGTTTATTCCTGGCATCCACTAAATATAATGGAGCCCGCTTTTTAAGCTGGCATCCAGAAAAAAA
AAGAATCCCAGCACCAAAATATTGTTTTCTTCACCAACCATCAGTTCATAGGTCCATTCTCTTAGCGCAA
CTACAGAGAACAGGGGCACAAACAGGCAAAAAACGGGCACAACCTCAATGGAGTGATGCAACCTGCCTGG
AGTAAATGATGACACAAGGCAATTGACCCACGCATGTATCTATCTCATTTTCTTACACCTTCTATTACCT
TCTGCTCTCTCTGATTTGGAAAAAGCTGAAAAAAAAGGTTGAAACCAGTTCCCTGAAATTATTCCCCTAC
TTGACTAATAAGTATATAAAGACGGTAGGTATTGATTGTAATTCTGTAAATCTATTTCTTAAACTTCTTA
AATTCTACTTTTATAGTTAGTCTTTTTTTTAGTTTTAAAACACCAGAACTTAGTTTCGACGGATTCTAGA
ACTAGTGGATCCCCCGGGCTGCAGGAATTCGATATCAAGCTTATCGATACCGTCGACCTCGAGTCATGTA
ATTAGTTATGTCACGCTTACATTCACGCCCTCCCCCCACATCCGCTCTAACCGAAAAGGAAGGAGTTAGA
CAACCTGAAGTCTAGGTCCCTATTTATTTTTTTATAGTTATGTTAGTATTAAGAACGTTATTTATATTTC
AAATTTTTCTTTTTTTTCTGTACAGACGCGTGTACGCATGTAACATTATACTGAAAACCTTGCTTGAGAA
GGTTTTGGGACGCTCGAAGGCTTTAATTTGCGGCCGGTACCCAATTCGCCCTATAGTGAGTCGTATTACG
CGCGCTCACTGGCCGTCGTTTTACAACGTCGTGACTGGGAAAACCCTGGCGTTACCCAACTTAATCGCCT
TGCAGCACATCCCCCTTTCGCCAGCTGGCGTAATAGCGAAGAGGCCCGCACCGATCGCCCTTCCCAACAG
TTGCGCAGCCTGAATGGCGAATGGCGCG
[124 nt withheld, positions 3459-3582]
C
[91 nt withheld, positions 3584-3674]
A
[49 nt withheld, positions 3676-3724]
CCTTTGACGTTGGAGTCCACGTTCTTT
[37 nt withheld, positions 3752-3788]
ACCCTATCTCGGTCTATTCTTTTGATTTATAAGGGATTTTGCCGATTTCGGCCTATTGGTTAAAAAATGA
GCTGATTTAACAAAAATTTAACGCGAATTTTAACAAAATATTAACGTTTACAATTTCCTGATGCGGTATT
TTCTCCTTACGCATCTGTGCGGTATTTCACACCGCATAGGGTAATAACTGATATAATTAAATTGAAGCTC
TAATTTGTGAGTTTAGTATACATGCATTTACTTATAATACAGTTTTTTAGTTTTGCTGGCCGCATCTTCT
CAAATATGCTTCCCAGCCTGCTTTTCTGTAACGTTCACCCTCTACCTTAGCATCCCTTCCCTTTGCAAAT
AGTCCTCTTCCAACAATAATAATGTCAGATCCTGTAGAGACCACATCATCCACGGTTCTATACTGTTGAC
CCAATGCGTCTCCCTTGTCATCTAAACCCACACCGGGTGTCATAATCAACCAATCGTAACCTTCATCTCT
TCCACCCATGTCTCTTTGAGCAATAAAGCCGATAACAAAATCTTTGTCGCTCTTCGCAATGTCAACAGTA
CCCTTAGTATATTCTCCAGTAGATAGGGAGCCCTTGCATGACAATTCTGCTAACATCAAAAGGCCTCTAG
GTTCCTTTGTTACTTCTTCTGCCGCCTGCTTCAAACCGCTAACAATACCTGGGCCCACCACACCGTGTGC
ATTCGTAATGTCTGCCCATTCTGCTATTCTGTATACACCCGCAGAGTACTGCAATTTGACTGTATTACCA
ATGTCAGCAAATTTTCTGTCTTCGAAGAGTAAAAAATTGTACTTGGCGGATAATGCCTTTAGCGGCTTAA
CTGTGCCCTCCATGGAAAAATCAGTCAAGATATCCACATGTGTTTTTAGTAAACAAATTTTGGGACCTAA
TGCTTCAACTAACTCCAGTAATTCCTTGGTGGTACGAACATCCAATGAAGCACACAAGTTTGTTTGCTTT
TCGTGCATGATATTAAATAGCTTGGCAGCAACAGGACTAGGATGAGTAGCAGCACGTTCCTTATATGTAG
CTTTCGACATGATTTATCTTCGTTTCCTGCAGGTTTTTGTTCTGTGCAGTTGGGTTAAGAATACTGGGCA
ATTTCATGTTTCTTCAACACTACATATGCGTATATATACCAATCTAAGTCTGTGCTCCTTCCTTCGTTCT
TCCTTCTGTTCGGAGATTACCGAATCAAAAAAATTTCAAAGAAACCGAAATCAAAAAAAAGAATAAAAAA
AAAATGATGAATTGAATTGAAAAGCTGTGGTATGGTGCACTCTCAGTACAATCTGCTCTGATGCCGCATA
GTTAAGCCAGCCCCGACACCCGCCAACACCCGCTGACGCGCCCTGACGGGCTTGTCTGCTCCCGGCATCC
GCTTACAGACAAGCTGTGACCGTCTCCGGGAGCTGCATGTGTCAGAGGTTTTCACCGTCATCACCGAAAC
GCGCGA
Features (pLannotate 1.2.2; 19 found; start..end, strand, type, name):
     96..200     +  promoter       AmpR promoter: bla
    201..1061    +  CDS            AmpR: β-lactamase; bla; confers resistance to ampicillin, carbenicillin, and related antibiotics
   1232..1820    +  rep_origin     ori: high-copy-number ColE1/pMB1/pBR322/pUC origin of replication
   2003..2095    +  CDS            lacI (fragment): lac repressor; lacI; The lac repressor binds to the lac operator to inhibit transcription in E. coli. This inhibition can be relieved by adding lactose or isopropyl-β-D-thiogalactopyranoside (IPTG).
   2108..2129    +  protein_bind   CAP binding site: CAP binding activates transcription in the presence of cAMP. E. coli catabolite activator protein
   2144..2174    +  promoter       lac promoter: promoter for the E. coli lac operon
   2182..2198    +  protein_bind   lac operator: The lac repressor binds to the lac operator to inhibit transcription in E. coli. This inhibition can be relieved by adding lactose or isopropyl-β-D-thiogalactopyranoside (IPTG). lac repressor encoded by lacI
   2243..2261    +  promoter       T3 promoter: promoter for bacteriophage T3 RNA polymerase
   2286..2929    +  promoter       GAP promoter: S. cerevisiae TDH3; promoter for glyceraldehyde-3-phosphate dehydrogenase
   2935..3003    +  misc_feature   MCS (fragment): pBluescript multiple cloning site
   3004..3251    +  terminator     CYC1 terminator: S. cerevisiae CYC1; transcription terminator for CYC1
   3270..3288    -  promoter       T7 promoter: promoter for bacteriophage T7 RNA polymerase
   3296..3451    +  CDS            lacZα (fragment): LacZα fragment of β-galactosidase; lacZ fragment
   3459..3914    +  rep_origin     f1 ori (sequence partly withheld): f1 bacteriophage origin of replication; arrow indicates direction of (+) strand synthesis
   3915..3966    -  misc_feature   bom (fragment): basis of mobility region from pBR322
   4045..4848    -  CDS            URA3: orotidine-5'-phosphate decarboxylase, required for uracil biosynthesis; S. cerevisiae URA3; yeast auxotrophic marker, counterselectable with 5-fluoroorotic acid (5-FOA)
   4849..5064    -  promoter       URA3 promoter: S. cerevisiae URA3
   5079..5128    -  misc_feature   bom (fragment): basis of mobility region from pBR322
   5230..1       -  CDS            rop (fragment) (across the origin): Rop protein, which maintains plasmids at low copy number; rop
