[The description below was written by a language model from this plasmid's Addgene catalogue record and pLannotate feature annotations shown in this document.]
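Description:
p406TDH3 is a yeast integrating expression vector built on the pRS406 backbone, carrying an empty expression cassette rather than a gene of interest. In E. coli it is maintained at high copy through a ColE1/pUC-type origin and selected with ampicillin via the β-lactamase gene. An f1 phage origin is also present. The feature table shows no yeast replication origin or centromere (no 2μ or CEN/ARS element), consistent with the pRS406 design, in which stable yeast transformants arise by integration into the genome. Selection in yeast relies on the URA3 marker with its own promoter, which complements uracil auxotrophy and can be counterselected with 5-fluoroorotic acid.

The roughly 1 kb insert, placed between the SacI and KpnI sites, was taken from the Mumberg-series plasmid p413GPD. It consists of the S. cerevisiae TDH3 (GPD, glyceraldehyde-3-phosphate dehydrogenase) promoter, lying between SacI and XbaI, followed by a pBluescript-derived polylinker and the CYC1 transcription terminator. TDH3 is a strong constitutive glycolytic promoter, so an open reading frame cloned into the polylinker would be expressed at high constitutive levels, with CYC1 providing transcript termination. Flanking the cassette are the T3 and T7 phage promoters and remnants of the lac promoter/operator and lacZα region inherited from the backbone; short lacI, bom and rop fragments are also annotated as backbone vestiges. The plasmid serves as a general-purpose recipient vector for strong constitutive expression of a user-supplied gene from a URA3-selected integrated copy in budding yeast.
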