Addgene plasmid #15977: p406TDH3
Depositing lab: Nicolas Buchler & Fred Cross. Depositing organization: Rockefeller University.
Backbone
  Vector backbone: pRS406
  Backbone manufacturer: Sikorski & Hieter, Genetics 122:19-27 (1989)
  Backbone size w/o insert (bp): 4283
  Vector type: Bacterial Expression, Yeast Expression
  Selectable markers: URA3
Growth in bacteria
  Bacterial resistance: Ampicillin, 100 μg/mL
  Growth temperature: 37°C
  Growth strain: DH5alpha
  Copy number: High Copy
Gene/Insert
  Gene/Insert name: TDH3 promoter + polylinker + CYC1 terminator (alt names: GPD, GLD1, HSP35, HSP36, SSS2 promoter; Glyceraldehyde-3-phosphate dehydrogenase)
  Species: S. cerevisiae (budding yeast)
  Insert size (bp): 982
  Mutation: TDH3 promoter is between SacI and XbaI restriction sites.
  Entrez Gene: TDH3 (a.k.a. YGR192C, GLD1, HSP35, HSP36, SSS2)
  Cloning method: Restriction Enzyme; 5′ cloning site SacI (not destroyed); 3′ cloning site KpnI (not destroyed)
  Sequencing primers: 5′ M13 Reverse
Resource information
  A portion of this plasmid was derived from a plasmid made by: Plasmid was made by Ben Timney (Rockefeller University). Insert was cut from Mumberg plasmid p413GPD, which was obtained from ATCC.
Terms and licenses: Academic/Nonprofit Terms; Industry Terms: Not Available to Industry
Depositor comments: Mumberg D, Muller R, Funk M. Gene 156:119-22 (1995).
How to cite: p406TDH3 was a gift from Nicolas Buchler & Fred Cross (Addgene plasmid # 15977 ; http://n2t.net/addgene:15977 ; RRID:Addgene_15977)
