>Addgene plasmid #15977 | p406TDH3 | addgene partial sequence | sequence record 22343 | 15977 with M13R
GGAGCTCAGTTTATCATTATCAATACTCGCCATTTCAAAGAATACGTAAATAATTAATAGTAGTGATTTT
CCTAACTTTATTTAGTCAAAAAATTAGCCTTTTAATTCTGCTGTAACCCGTACATGCCCAAAATAGGGGG
CGGGTTACACAGAATATATAACATCGTAGGTGTCTGGGTGAACAGTTTATTCCTGGCATCCACTAAATAT
AATGGAGCCCGCTTTTTAAGCTGGCATCCAGAAAAAAAAAGAATCCCAGCACCAAAATATTGTTTTCTTC
ACCAACCATCAGTTCATAGGTCCATTCTCTTAGCGCAACTACAGAGAACAGGGGCACAAACAGGCAAAAA
ACGGGCACAACCTCAATGGAGTGATGCAACCTGCCTGGAGTAAATGATGACACAAGGCAATTGACCCACG
CATGTATCTATCTCATTTTCTTACACCTTCTATTACCTTCTGCTCTCTCTGATTTGGAAAAAGCTGAAAA
AAAAGGTTGAAACCAGTTCCCTGAAATTATTCCCCTACTTGACTAATAAGTATATAAAGACGGTAGGTAT
TGATTGTAATTCTGTAAATCTATTTCTTAAACTTCTTAAATTCTACTTTTATAGTTAGTCTTTTTTTTAG
TTTTAAAACACCAGAACTTAGTTTCGACGGATTCTAGAACTAGTGGATCCCCCGGGCTGCAGGAATTCGA
T
